>Addgene plasmid #216980 | pET26b(modified)-Lg-U | addgene full sequence | sequence record 444926 | Addgene NGS Result
TTGGCGAATGGG
[124 nt withheld, positions 13-136]
C
[91 nt withheld, positions 138-228]
A
[49 nt withheld, positions 230-278]
CCTTTGACGTTGGAGTCCACGTTCTTT
[37 nt withheld, positions 306-342]
ACCCTATCTCGGTCTATTCTTTTGATTTATAAGGGATTTTGCCGATTTCGGCCTATTGGTTAAAAAATGA
GCTGATTTAACAAAAATTTAACGCGAATTTTAACAAAATATTAACGCTTACAATTTAGGTGGCACTTTTC
GGGGAAATGTGCGCGGAACCCCTATTTGTTTATTTTTCTAAATACATTCAAATATGTATCCGCTCATGAA
TTAATTCTTATTTGCCGACTACCTTGGTGATCTCGCCTTTCACGTAGTGGACAAATTCTTCCAACTGATC
TGCGCGCGAGGCCAAGCGATCTTCTTCTTGTCCAAGATAAGCCTGTCTAGCTTCAAGTATGACGGGCTGA
TACTGGGCCGGCAGGCGCTCCATTGCCCAGTCGGCAGCGACATCCTTCGGCGCGATTTTGCCGGTTACTG
CGCTGTACCAAATGCGGGACAACGTAAGCACTACATTTCGCTCATCGCCAGCCCAGTCGGGCGGCGAGTT
CCATAGCGTTAAGGTTTCATTTAGCGCCTCAAATAGATCCTGTTCAGGAACCGGATCAAAGAGTTCCTCC
GCCGCTGGACCTACCAAGGCAACGCTATGTTCTCTTGCTTTTGTCAGCAAGATAGCCAGATCAATGTCGA
TCGTGGCTGGCTCGAAGATACCTGCAAGAATGTCATTGCGCTGCCATTCTCCAAATTGCAGTTCGCGCTT
AGCTGGATAACGCCACGGAATGATGTCGTCGTGCACAACAATGGTGACTTCTACAGCGCGGAGAATCTCG
CTCTCTCCAGGGGAAGCCGAAGTTTCCAAAAGGTCGTTGATCAAAGCTCGCCGCGTTGTTTCATCAAGCC
TTACGGTCACCGTAACCAGCAAATCAATATCACTGTGTGGCTTCAGGCCGCCATCCACTGCGGAGCCGTA
CAAATGTACGGCCAGCAACGTCGGTTCGAGATGGCGCTCGATGACGCCAACTACCTCTGATAGTTGAGTC
GATACTTCGGCGATCACCGCTTCCCTCATAACACCCCTTGTATTACTGTTTATGTAAGCAGACAGTTTTA
TTGTTCATGACCAAAATCCCTTAACGTGAGTTTTCGTTCCACTGAGCGTCAGACCCCGTAGAAAAGATCA
AAGGATCTTCGATCAAAGGATCTTCTTGAGATCCTTTTTTTCTGCGCGTAATCTTTTGCCCTGTAAACGA
AAAAACCACCTGGGGAGGTGGTTTGATCGAAGGTTAAGCAGTTCCCCAACTGACTTAACCTTCGAAAAAA
CCACCTGGGGAGGTGGTTTGATCGAAGGTTAAGTCAGTTGGGGAACTGCTTAACCGTGGTAACTGGCTTT
CGCAGAGCACAGCAACCAAATCTGTCCTTCCAGTGTAGCCGGACTTTGGCGCACACTTCAAGAGCAACCG
CGTGTTTAGCTAAACAAATCCTCTGCGAACTCCCAGTTACCAATGGCTGCTGCCAGTGGCGTTTTACCGT
GCTTTTCCGGGTTGGACTCAAGTGAACAGTTACCGGATAAGGCGCAGCAGTCGGGCTGAACGGGGAGTTC
TTGCTTACAGCCCAGCTTGGAGCGAACGACCTACACCGAGCCGAGATACCAGTGTGTGAGCTATGAGAAA
GCGCCACACTTCCCGTAAGGGAGAAAGGCGGAACAGGTATCCGGTAAACGGCAGGGTCGGAACAGGAGAG
CGCAAGAGGGAGCGACCCGCCGGAAACGGTGGGGATCTTTAAGTCCTGTCGGGTTTCGCCCGTACTGTCA
GATTCATGGTTGAGCCTCACGGCTCCCACAGATGCACCGGAAAAGCGTCTGTTTATGTGAACTCTGGCAG
GAGGGCGGAGCCTATGGAAAAACGCCACCGGCGCGGCCCTGCTGTTTTGCCTCACATGTTAGTCCCCTGC
TTATCCACGGAATCTGTGGGTAACTTTGTATGTGTCCGCAGCGCAACGCCAGCAACGCGGCCTTTTTACG
GTTCCTGGCCTTTTGCTGGCCTTTTGCTCACATGTTCTTTCCTGCGTTATCCCCTGATTCTGTGGATAAC
CGTATTACCGCCTTTGAGTGAGCTGATACCGCTCGCCGCAGCCGAACGACCGAGCGCAGCGAGTCAGTGA
GCGAGGAAGCGGAAGAGCGCCTGATGCGGTATTTTCTCCTTACGCATCTGTGCGGTATTTCACACCGCAA
TGGTGCACTCTCAGTACAATCTGCTCTGATGCCGCATAGTTAAGCCAGTATACACTCCGCTATCGCTACG
TGACTGGGTCATGGCTGCGCCCCGACACCCGCCAACACCCGCTGACGCGCCCTGACGGGCTTGTCTGCTC
CCGGCATCCGCTTACAGACAAGCTGTGACCGTCTCCGGGAGCTGCATGTGTCAGAGGTTTTCACCGTCAT
CACCGAAACGCGCGAGGCAGCTGCGGTAAAGCTCATCAGCGTGGTCGTGAAGCGATTCACAGATGTCTGC
CTGTTCATCCGCGTCCAGCTCGTTGAGTTTCTCCAGAAGCGTTAATGTCTGGCTTCTGATAAAGCGGGCC
ATGTTAAGGGCGGTTTTTTCCTGTTTGGTCACTGATGCCTCCGTGTAAGGGGGATTTCTGTTCATGGGGG
TAATGATACCGATGAAACGAGAGAGGATGCTCACGATACGGGTTACTGATGATGAACATGCCCGGTTACT
GGAACGTTGTGAGGGTAAACAACTGGCGGTATGGATGCGGCGGGACCAGAGAAAAATCACTCAGGGTCAA
TGCCAGCGCTTCGTTAATACAGATGTAGGTGTTCCACAGGGTAGCCAGCAGCATCCTGCGATGCAGATCC
GGAACATAATGGTGCAGGGCGCTGACTTCCGCGTTTCCAGACTTTACGAAACACGGAAACCGAAGACCAT
TCATGTTGTTGCTCAGGTCGCAGACGTTTTGCAGCAGCAGTCGCTTCACGTTCGCTCGCGTATCGGTGAT
TCATTCTGCTAACCAGTAAGGCAACCCCGCCAGCCTAGCCGGGTCCTCAACGACAGGAGCACGATCATGC
GCACCCGTGGGGCCGCCATGCCGGCGATAATGGCCTGCTTCTCGCCGAAACGTTTGGTGGCGGGACCAGT
GACGAAGGCTTGAGCGAGGGCGTGCAAGATTCCGAATACCGCAAGCGACAGGCCGATCATCGTCGCGCTC
CAGCGAAAGCGGTCCTCGCCGAAAATGACCCAGAGCGCTGCCGGCACCTGTCCTACGAGTTGCATGATAA
AGAAGACAGTCATAAGTGCGGCGACGATAGTCATGCCCCGCGCCCACCGGAAGGAGCTGACTGGGTTGAA
GGCTCTCAAGGGCATCGGTCGAGATCCCGGTGCCTAATGAGTGAGCTAACTTACATTAATTGCGTTGCGC
TCACTGCCCGCTTTCCAGTCGGGAAACCTGTCGTGCCAGCTGCATTAATGAATCGGCCAACGCGCGGGGA
GAGGCGGTTTGCGTATTGGGCGCCAGGGTGGTTTTTCTTTTCACCAGTGAGACGGGCAACAGCTGATTGC
CCTTCACCGCCTGGCCCTGAGAGAGTTGCAGCAAGCGGTCCACGCTGGTTTGCCCCAGCAGGCGAAAATC
CTGTTTGATGGTGGTTAACGGCGGGATATAACATGAGCTGTCTTCGGTATCGTCGTATCCCACTACCGAG
ATATCCGCACCAACGCGCAGCCCGGACTCGGTAATGGCGCGCATTGCGCCCAGCGCCATCTGATCGTTGG
CAACCAGCATCGCAGTGGGAACGATGCCCTCATTCAGCATTTGCATGGTTTGTTGAAAACCGGACATGGC
ACTCCAGTCGCCTTCCCGTTCCGCTATCGGCTGAATTTGATTGCGAGTGAGATATTTATGCCAGCCAGCC
AGACGCAGACGCGCCGAGACAGAACTTAATGGGCCCGCTAACAGCGCGATTTGCTGGTGACCCAATGCGA
CCAGATGCTCCACGCCCAGTCGCGTACCGTCTTCATGGGAGAAAATAATACTGTTGATGGGTGTCTGGTC
AGAGACATCAAGAAATAACGCCGGAACATTAGTGCAGGCAGCTTCCACAGCAATGGCATCCTGGTCATCC
AGCGGATAGTTAATGATCAGCCCACTGACGCGTTGCGCGAGAAGATTGTGCACCGCCGCTTTACAGGCTT
CGACGCCGCTTCGTTCTACCATCGACACCACCACGCTGGCACCCAGTTGATCGGCGCGAGATTTAATCGC
CGCGACAATTTGCGACGGCGCGTGCAGGGCCAGACTGGAGGTGGCAACGCCAATCAGCAACGACTGTTTG
CCCGCCAGTTGTTGTGCCACGCGGTTGGGAATGTAATTCAGCTCCGCCATCGCCGCTTCCACTTTTTCCC
GCGTTTTCGCAGAAACGTGGCTGGCCTGGTTCACCACGCGGGAAACGGTCTGATAAGAGACACCGGCATA
CTCTGCGACATCGTATAACGTTACTGGTTTCACATTCACCACCCTGAATTGACTCTCTTCCGGGCGCTAT
CATGCCATACCGCGAAAGGTTTTGCGCCATTCGATGGTGTCCGGGATCTCGACGCTCTCCCTTATGCGAC
TCCTGCATTAGGAAGCAGCCCAGTAGTAGGTTGAGGCCGTTGAGCACCGCCGCCGCAAGGAATGGTGCAT
GCAAGGAGATGGCGCCCAACAGTCCCCCGGCCACGGGGCCTGCCACCATACCCACGCCGAAACAAGCGCT
CATGAGCCCGAAGTGGCGAGCCCGATCTTCCCCATCGGTGATGTCGGCGATATAGGCGCCAGCAACCGCA
CCTGTGGCGCCGGTGATGCCGGCCACGATGCGTCCGGCGTAGAGGATCGAGATCTCGATCCCGCGAAATT
AATACGACTCACTATAGGGGAATTGTGAGCGGATAACAATTCCCCTCTAGAAATAATTTTGTTTAACTTT
AAGAAGGAGATATACATATGGATTATAAAGATGATGATGATAAAGTCTTCACACTCGAAGATTTCGTTGG
GGACTGGGAACAGACAGCCGCCTACAACCTGGACCAAGTCCTTGAACAGGGAGGTGTGTCCAGTTTGCTG
CAGAATCTCGCCGTGTCCGTAACTCCGATCCAAAGGATTGTCCGGAGCGGTGAAAATGCCCTGAAGATCG
ACATCCATGTCATCATCCCGTATGAAGGTCTGAGCGCCGACCAAATGGCCCAGATCGAAGAGGTGTTTAA
GGTGGTGTACCCTGTGGATGATCATCACTTTAAGGTGATCCTGCCCTATGGCACACTGGTAATCGACGGG
GTTACGCCGAACATGCTGAACTATTTCGGACGGCCGTATGAAGGCATCGCCGTGTTCGACGGCAAAAAGA
TCACTGTAACAGGGACCCTGTGGAACGGCAACAAAATTATCGACGAGCGCCTGATCACCCCCGACGGCTC
CATGCTGTTCCGAGTAACCATCAACGTTTCTCAAGGCAGTTCAGGTGGTGGCGGGAGCGGAGGTGGAGGC
TCGAGCGGTAGTACAGGCCCTTCTTTTTCAACTAAAGACAATACGCTTGAATACTTTGTGAAAGCTTCTA
ATAAACACGGCTTTTCACTTGATATTTCATTAAATGTAAACGGCGCTGTGATTTCCGGTACCATGATTTC
AGCAAAAGAATACTTTGATTACTTAAGCGAAACGTTTGAAGAAGGCAGTGAAGTGGCTCAGGCGCTAAGC
GAACAATTCTCTTTAGCAAGCGAAGCGAGCGAATCAAACGGAGAAGCAGAAGCCCATTTTATTCATTTGA
AAAATACAAAGATTTACTGTGGAGACAGTAAATCTACTCCTTCTAAAGGCAAAATCTTTTGGAGAGGGAA
AATAGCAGAAGTAGACGGGTTTTTCTTAGGAAAGATTTCTGATGCAAAATCAACGAGTAAAAAGAGTTCA
TAAGGCTGTTTTGGCGGATGAGAGAAGATTGAGATCCGGCTGCTAACAAAGCCCGAAAGGAAGCTGAGTT
GGCTGCTGCCACCGCTGAGCAATAACTAGCATAACCCCTTGGGGCCTCTAAACGGGTCTTGAGGGGTTTT
TTGCTGAAAGGAGGAACTATATCCGGA
Features (pLannotate 1.2.2; 20 found; start..end, strand, type, name):
     13..441     +  rep_origin     f1 ori (sequence partly withheld): f1 bacteriophage origin of replication; arrow indicates direction of (+) strand synthesis
    494..551     +  promoter       AmpR promoter (fragment): bla
    560..1351    -  CDS            SmR: aminoglycoside adenylyltransferase (Murphy, 1985); aadA; confers resistance to spectinomycin and streptomycin
   1473..1570    +  rep_origin     CloDF13 ori (fragment): Plasmids containing the CloDF13 (CDF) origin of replication can be propagated in E. coli cells that contain additional plasmids with compatible origins.
   1595..2276    +  rep_origin     CloDF13 ori (fragment): Plasmids containing the CloDF13 (CDF) origin of replication can be propagated in E. coli cells that contain additional plasmids with compatible origins.
   2324..2457    +  rep_origin     RSF ori (fragment): Plasmids containing the RSF 1030 origin of replication can be propagated in E. coli cells that contain additional plasmids with compatible origins.
   2462..2601    -  misc_feature   bom: basis of mobility region from pBR322
   2703..2894    -  CDS            rop: Rop protein, which maintains plasmids at low copy number; rop
   2911..3291    +  CDS            YPB1_ECOLX: Protein predicted: Swiss-Prot protein existence level 4. From Escherichia coli.
   3363..3654    -  CDS            TcR (fragment): tetracycline efflux protein; tet; confers resistance to tetracycline
   3669..3690    -  protein_bind   CAP binding site: CAP binding activates transcription in the presence of cAMP. E. coli catabolite activator protein
   3703..4785    -  CDS            lacI: lac repressor; lacI; The lac repressor binds to the lac operator to inhibit transcription in E. coli. This inhibition can be relieved by adding lactose or isopropyl-β-D-thiogalactopyranoside (IPTG).
   4786..4863    -  promoter       lacI promoter: lacI
   4871..5150    -  CDS            TcR (fragment): tetracycline efflux protein; tet; confers resistance to tetracycline
   5172..5190    +  promoter       T7 promoter: promoter for bacteriophage T7 RNA polymerase
   5191..5215    +  protein_bind   lac operator: The lac repressor binds to the lac operator to inhibit transcription in E. coli. This inhibition can be relieved by adding lactose or isopropyl-β-D-thiogalactopyranoside (IPTG). lac repressor encoded by lacI
   5230..5252    +  RBS            RBS: efficient ribosome binding site from bacteriophage T7 gene 10 (Olins and Rangwala, 1989)
   5287..5758    +  CDS            Nluc (fragment): NanoLuc® luciferase human codon-optimized
   6261..6310    +  CDS            SET1 (fragment): solubility-enhancement tag derived from T7 phage gene 10B
   6318..6365    +  terminator     T7 terminator: transcription terminator for bacteriophage T7 RNA polymerase
