[The description below was written by a language model from this plasmid's Addgene catalogue record and pLannotate feature annotations shown in this document.]
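Description:
pET26b(modified)-Lg-U is a 6.4 kb bacterial expression plasmid built on a pET26b backbone that has been altered from the standard version. Instead of the usual kanamycin marker and pBR322-type origin, the annotated sequence carries an aadA (SmR) gene conferring spectinomycin/streptomycin resistance and a CloDF13 (CDF) origin of replication, detected as fragments alongside a short RSF-like stretch. The record lists it as low copy. The CDF origin is compatible with other common origins, so the plasmid can coexist in E. coli with a second plasmid. Other backbone elements include an f1 origin, the bom and rop regions, residual tetracycline-resistance fragments that appear to be pBR322-derived remnants, and lacI with its own promoter.

The expression cassette is the classic pET arrangement: a T7 promoter followed by a lac operator, the T7 gene 10 ribosome binding site, the coding region, and a T7 terminator. Transcription therefore requires a host that supplies T7 RNA polymerase and is repressed by LacI until induced with IPTG. The insert encodes an N-terminal FLAG tag and the Large BiT fragment of split NanoLuc luciferase (annotated as a partial Nluc CDS), joined through a linker to GvpU, a gas vesicle protein from Priestia megaterium. The GvpU portion and the FLAG tag are not separately annotated in the feature table, but an unannotated gap downstream of the Nluc fragment is consistent with the GvpU portion.

The associated publication describes a systematic protein-protein interaction analysis of gas vesicle assembly. In that setting this construct presumably serves as one half of a split-luciferase complementation pair, with luminescence reconstituted when GvpU binds a partner fused to the complementary small fragment, although the record does not name the partner plasmids.
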