Addgene plasmid #216980: pET26b(modified)-Lg-U
Purpose: Expression of Large BiT-Linker-GvpU
Depositing lab: George Lu. Depositing organization: Rice University. Publication: Elucidating the assembly of gas vesicles by systematic protein-protein interaction analysis. Iburg M, Anderson AP, Wong VT, Anton ED, He A, Lu GJ. EMBO J. 2024 Oct;43(19):4156-4172. doi: 10.1038/s44318-024-00178-2. Epub 2024 Sep 3. PubMed 39227754.
Backbone
  Vector backbone: pET26b
  Vector type: Bacterial Expression
Growth in bacteria
  Bacterial resistance: Spectinomycin, 50 μg/mL
  Growth temperature: 30°C
  Growth strain: DH5alpha
  Copy number: Low Copy
Gene/Insert
  Gene/Insert name: Large BiT-Linker-GvpU
  Species: Synthetic; Priestia megaterium
  Tag / fusion protein: FLAG-Split Nanoluciferase LargeBiT (N terminal on insert)
  Cloning method: Gibson Cloning
Terms and licenses: Academic/Nonprofit Terms; Industry Terms: Not Available to Industry
Depositor comments: Please visit https://www.biorxiv.org/content/10.1101/2023.07.23.550228v1 for bioRxiv preprint.
How to cite: pET26b(modified)-Lg-U was a gift from George Lu (Addgene plasmid # 216980 ; http://n2t.net/addgene:216980 ; RRID:Addgene_216980)
